Addgene plasmid #110635: pMXs_SFXN1
Purpose: Retroviral expression of SFXN1 in mammalian cells
Depositing lab: David Sabatini. Depositing organization: Whitehead Institute for Biomedical Research. Publication: SFXN1 is a mitochondrial serine transporter required for one-carbon metabolism. Kory N, Wyant GA, Prakash G, Uit de Bos J, Bottanelli F, Pacold ME, Chan SH, Lewis CA, Wang T, Keys HR, Guo YE, Sabatini DM. Science. 2018 Nov 16;362(6416). pii: 362/6416/eaat9528. doi: 10.1126/science.aat9528. PubMed 30442778.
Backbone
  Vector backbone: pMXs-IRES-Blasticidin
  Backbone manufacturer: Cell Biolabs, Inc.
  Backbone size w/o insert (bp): 5600
  Vector type: Mammalian Expression, Retroviral
  Selectable markers: Blasticidin
Growth in bacteria
  Bacterial resistance: Ampicillin, 100 μg/mL
  Growth temperature: 30°C
  Growth strain: NEB Stable
  Copy number: High Copy
Gene/Insert
  Gene/Insert name: SFXN1
  Species: H. sapiens (human)
  Insert size (bp): 969
  Mutation: codon-optimized cDNA (no amino acid mutations)
  Entrez Gene: SFXN1 (a.k.a. SLC56A1, TCC)
  Cloning method: Restriction Enzyme; 5′ cloning site BamHI (unknown if destroyed); 3′ cloning site NotI (unknown if destroyed)
  Sequencing primers: 5′ GTGGACCATCCTCTAG; 3′ GACGGCAATATGGTG
Terms and licenses: Academic/Nonprofit Terms; Industry Terms: Not Available to Industry
How to cite: pMXs_SFXN1 was a gift from David Sabatini (Addgene plasmid # 110635 ; http://n2t.net/addgene:110635 ; RRID:Addgene_110635)
