[The description below was written by a language model from this plasmid's Addgene catalogue record and pLannotate feature annotations shown in this document.]
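Description:
pMXs_SFXN1 is a Moloney murine leukemia virus-based retroviral expression plasmid built on the pMXs-IRES-Blasticidin backbone, designed to deliver human SFXN1 into mammalian cells. In bacteria it is maintained through a high-copy ColE1/pUC-type origin and selected with ampicillin via the β-lactamase gene and its promoter. The annotated sequence is about 6.55 kb, consistent with the stated backbone and insert sizes.

The retroviral cassette is flanked by MMLV long terminal repeats. Downstream of the 5′ LTR lie the MMLV packaging signal (with a short MESV Ψ-like fragment), a truncated gag segment lacking its start codon, and a pol-derived region carrying the splice acceptor. These elements together allow the genomic RNA to be packaged when viral proteins are supplied in trans by a packaging cell line. No separate internal promoter is annotated, so expression presumably comes from the 5′ LTR. The insert, cloned between BamHI and NotI, is a codon-optimized SFXN1 cDNA with no amino acid changes, encoding the mitochondrial serine transporter that feeds one-carbon metabolism. A short sequence just after the coding region matches a fragment of a 3xFLAG tag. The catalogue entry lists no tag, so whether this forms an in-frame epitope is not established by the record. An EMCV IRES then drives translation of blasticidin S deaminase from the same transcript, linking blasticidin resistance to SFXN1 expression. The 3′ LTR region is partly annotated as a ΔU3 fragment, but the adjacent LTR annotation suggests this is a detection artefact rather than a true self-inactivating design.

The plasmid is used to produce retrovirus for stable SFXN1 expression, for example in transduced, blasticidin-selected cell populations.
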