Features (pLannotate 1.2.2; 15 found; start..end, strand, type, name):
     58..651     +  LTR            LTR: long terminal repeat from Moloney murine leukemia virus
    714..913     +  misc_feature   MMLV Ψ: packaging signal of Moloney murine leukemia virus (MMLV)
    965..1053    +  misc_feature   MESV Ψ (fragment): packaging signal of murine embryonic stem cell virus
   1130..1546    +  CDS            gag (truncated): truncated Moloney murine leukemia virus (MMLV) gag gene lacking the start codon
   1556..1930    +  misc_feature   pol region: Moloney murine leukemia virus (MMLV) pol region containing the splice acceptor site
   1965..2930    +  CDS            SFXN1: SFXN1_HUMAN - Experimental evidence at protein level: Swiss-Prot protein existence level 1. Mitochondrial serine transporter that mediates transport of serine into mitochondria, an important step of the one-carbon metabolism pathway (PubMed:30442778). Mitochondrial serine is converted to glycine and formate, which then exits to the cytosol where it is used to generate the charged folates that serve as one-carbon donors (PubMed:30442778). Transports both D-serine and L-serine (PubMed:30442778). Also able to transport other amino-acids, such as alanine (PubMed:30442778). May be indirectly involv
   2967..2984    +  CDS            3xFLAG (fragment): three tandem FLAG® epitope tags, followed by an enterokinase cleavage site
   3053..3515    +  misc_feature   IRES: internal ribosome entry site (IRES) of the encephalomyocarditis virus (EMCV)
   3535..3924    +  CDS            BSD: blasticidin S deaminase; Aspergillus terreus BSD; confers resistance to blasticidin
   3973..4094    +  LTR            3' LTR (ΔU3) (fragment): self-inactivating 3' long terminal repeat (LTR) from Moloney murine leukemia virus
   4095..4564    +  LTR            LTR: long terminal repeat from Moloney murine leukemia virus
   4630..4682    -  CDS            lacI (fragment): lac repressor; lacI; The lac repressor binds to the lac operator to inhibit transcription in E. coli. This inhibition can be relieved by adding lactose or isopropyl-β-D-thiogalactopyranoside (IPTG).
   4865..5453    -  rep_origin     ori: high-copy-number ColE1/pMB1/pBR322/pUC origin of replication
   5617..6477    -  CDS            AmpR: β-lactamase; bla; confers resistance to ampicillin, carbenicillin, and related antibiotics
   6478..28      -  promoter       AmpR promoter (across the origin): bla
>Addgene plasmid #110635 | pMXs_SFXN1 | addgene full sequence | sequence record 218039 | Addgene NGS Result
AGAAAAATAAACAAATAGGGGTTCCGCGCACATTTCCCCGAAAAGTGCCACCTGCATAATGAAAGACCCC
ACCTGTAGGTTTGGCAAGCTAGCTTAAGTAACGCCATTTTGCAAGGCATGGAAAAATACATAACTGAGAA
TAGAAAAGTTCAGATCAAGGTCAGGAACAGATGGAACAGCTGAATATGGGCCAAACAGGATATCTGTGGT
AAGCAGTTCCTGCCCCGGCTCAGGGCCAAGAACAGATGGAACAGCTGAATATGGGCCAAACAGGATATCT
GTGGTAAGCAGTTCCTGCCCCGGCTCAGGGCCAAGAACAGATGGTCCCCAGATGCGGTCCAGCCCTCAGC
AGTTTCTAGAGAACCATCAGATGTTTCCAGGGTGCCCCAAGGACCTGAAATGACCCTGTGCCTTATTTGA
ACTAACCAATCAGTTCGCTTCTCGCTTCTGTTCGCGCGCTTCTGCTCCCCGAGCTCAATAAAAGAGCCCA
CAACCCCTCACTCGGCGCGCCAGTCCTCCGATTGACTGAGTCGCCCGGGTACCCGTGTATCCAATAAACC
CTCTTGCAGTTGCATCCGACTTGTGGTCTCGCTGTTCCTTGGGAGGGTCTCCTCTGAGTGATTGACTACC
CGTCAGCGGGGGTCTTTCATTTGGGGGCTCGTCCGGGATCGGGAGACCCCTGCCCAGGGACCACCGACCC
ACCACCGGGAGGTAAGCTGGCCAGCAACTTATCTGTGTCTGTCCGATTGTCTAGTGTCTATGACTGATTT
TATGCGCCTGCGTCGGTACTAGTTAGCTAACTAGCTCTGTATCTGGCGGACCCGTGGTGGAACTGACGAG
TTCGGAACACCCGGCCGCAACCCTGGGAGACGTCCCAGGGACTTCGGGGGCCGTTTTTGTGGCCCGACCT
GAGTCCAAAAATCCCGATCGTTTTGGACTCTTTGGTGCACCCCCCTAATAGGAGGGATATGTGGTTCTGG
TAGGAGACGAGAACCTAAAACAGTTCCCGCCTCCGTCTGAATTTTTGCTTTCGGTTTGGGACCGAAGCCG
CGCCGCGCGTCTTGTCTGCTGCAGCATCGTTCTGTGTTGTCTCTGTCTGACTGTGTTTCTGTATTTGTCT
GAAAATTAGGGCCAGACTGTTACCACTCCCTTAAGTTTGACCTTAGGTCACTGGAAAGATGTCGAGCGGA
TCGCTCACAACCAGTCGGTAGATGTCAAGAAGAGACGTTGGGTTACCTTCTGCTCTGCAGAATGGCCAAC
CTTTAACGTCGGATGGCCGCGAGACGGCACCTTTAACCGAGACCTCATCACCCAGGTTAAGATCAAGGTC
TTTTCACCTGGCCCGCATGGACACCCAGACCAGGTCCCCTACATCGTGACCTGGGAAGCCTTGGCTTTTG
ACCCCCCTCCCTGGGTCAAGCCCTTTGTACACCCTAAGCCTCCGCCTCCTCTTCCTCCATCCGCCCCGTC
TCTCCCCCTTGAACCTCCTCGTTCGACCCCGCCTCGATCCTCCCTTTATCCAGCCCTCACTCCTTCTCTA
GGCGCCCCCATATGGCCATATGAGATCTTATATGGGGCACCCCCGCCCCTTGTAAACTTCCCTGACCCTG
ACATGACAAGAGTTACTAACAGCCCCTCTCTCCAAGCTCACTTACAGGCTCTCTACTTAGTCCAGCACGA
AGTCTGGAGACCTCTGGCGGCAGCCTACCAAGAACAACTGGACCGACCGGTGGTACCTCACCCTTACCGA
GTCGGCGACACAGTGTGGGTCCGCCGACACCAGACTAAGAACCTAGAACCTCGCTGGAAAGGACCTTACA
CAGTCCTGCTGACCACCCCCACCGCCCTCAAAGTAGACGGCATCGCAGCTTGGATACACGCCGCCCACGT
GAAGGCTGCCGACCCCGGGGGTGGACCATCCTCTAGACTGCCGGATCTAGCTAGTTAATTAAGGATCCGC
CACCATGAGCGGTGAACTGCCTCCAAACATAAATATTAAGGAACCACGATGGGATCAATCTACGTTCATC
GGAAGGGCTAACCATTTCTTTACAGTGACAGACCCGAGGAATATTTTGTTGACCAACGAGCAATTGGAGT
CTGCAAGGAAAATCGTCCATGATTACCGACAAGGTATTGTGCCGCCAGGACTTACTGAAAACGAACTTTG
GAGAGCGAAATACATTTATGACTCTGCATTCCATCCAGACACTGGAGAAAAGATGATCCTGATTGGTCGC
ATGTCAGCTCAAGTCCCCATGAATATGACTATAACTGGCTGTATGATGACATTTTACAGAACAACACCCG
CTGTTCTCTTTTGGCAATGGATAAATCAGAGCTTCAACGCCGTAGTAAACTACACAAACAGATCCGGCGA
CGCTCCACTGACTGTCAACGAACTCGGAACTGCCTACGTGTCCGCCACGACTGGGGCCGTCGCCACCGCC
CTGGGACTTAATGCACTGACGAAGCATGTTAGCCCTCTCATAGGCCGGTTCGTTCCGTTCGCGGCCGTAG
CAGCCGCTAACTGTATCAACATACCTCTGATGAGACAGAGGGAACTGAAGGTCGGAATCCCAGTGACCGA
TGAGAATGGCAATCGACTGGGCGAGAGTGCAAACGCAGCTAAACAGGCGATAACGCAAGTGGTAGTTAGT
AGGATATTGATGGCGGCTCCCGGAATGGCGATACCCCCCTTCATTATGAACACCCTGGAGAAAAAGGCGT
TTTTGAAACGCTTCCCATGGATGTCTGCGCCAATACAGGTCGGGCTCGTAGGTTTCTGTTTGGTCTTTGC
TACTCCTCTGTGTTGCGCACTCTTCCCCCAAAAAAGCAGTATGTCAGTTACAAGCCTCGAGGCTGAGCTC
CAAGCTAAAATTCAGGAGTCTCACCCTGAATTGCGACGAGTTTACTTTAATAAGGGACTTTAAGCGGCCG
CAGGAGGCGGTGGAGGCGGTGCAGGCGACTACAAAGACCATGACKGKRATWAKRMMGRTGNTGCGTTTGT
CTATATGTTATTTTCCACCATATTGCCGTCTTTTGGCAATGTGAGGGCCCGGAAACCTGGCCCTGTCTTC
TTGACGAGCATTCCTAGGGGTCTTTCCCCTCTCGCCAAAGGAATGCAAGGTCTGTTGAATGTCGTGAAGG
AAGCAGTTCCTCTGGAAGCTTCTTGAAGACAAACAACGTCTGTAGCGACCCTTTGCAGGCAGCGGAACCC
CCCACCTGGCGACAGGTGCCTCTGCGGCCAAAAGCCACGTGTATAAGATACACCTGCAAAGGCGGCACAA
CCCCAGTGCCACGTTGTGAGTTGGATAGTTGTGGAAAGAGTCAAATGGCTCTCCTCAAGCGTATTCAACA
AGGGGCTGAAGGATGCCCAGAAGGTACCCCATTGTATGGGATCTGATCTGGGGCCTCGGTGCACATGCTT
TACATGTGTTTAGTCGAGGTTAAAAAAACGTCTAGGCCCCCCGAACCACGGGGACGTGGTTTTCCTTTGA
AAAACACGATGATAATATGGCCACAACCATGGTTCCTTTGTCTCAAGAAGAATCCACCCTCATTGAAAGA
GCAACGGCTACAATCAACAGCATCCCCATCTCTGAAGACTACAGCGTCGCCAGCGCAGCTCTCTCTAGCG
ACGGCCGCATCTTCACTGGTGTCAATGTATATCATTTTACTGGGGGACCTTGTGCAGAACTCGTGGTGCT
GGGCACTGCTGCTGCTGCGGCAGCTGGCAACCTGACTTGTATCGTCGCGATCGGAAATGAGAACAGGGGC
ATCTTGAGCCCCTGCGGACGGTGCCGACAGGTGCTTCTCGATCTGCATCCTGGGATCAAAGCCATAGTGA
AGGACAGTGATGGACAGCCGACGGCAGTTGGGATTCGTGAATTGCTGCCCTCTGGTTATGTGTGGGAGGG
CTAAGTCGACGATAAAATAAAAGATTTTATTTAGTCTCCAGAAAAAGGGGGGAATGAAAGACCCCACCTG
TAGGTTTGGCAAGCTAGCTTAAGTAACGCCATTTTGCAAGGCATGGAAAAATACATAACTGAGAATAGAG
AAGTTCAGATCAAGGTCAGGAACAGATGGAACAGCTGAATATGGGCCAAACAGGATATCTGTGGTAAGCA
GTTCCTGCCCCGGCTCAGGGCCAAGAACAGATGGAACAGCTGAATATGGGCCAAACAGGATATCTGTGGT
AAGCAGTTCCTGCCCCGGCTCAGGGCCAAGAACAGATGGTCCCCAGATGCGGTCCAGCCCTCAGCAGTTT
CTAGAGAACCATCAGATGTTTCCAGGGTGCCCCAAGGACCTGAAATGACCCTGTGCCTTATTTGAACTAA
CCAATCAGTTCGCTTCTCGCTTCTGTTCGCGCGCTTCTGCTCCCCGAGCTCAATAAAAGAGCCCACAACC
CCTCACTCGGGGCGCCAGTCCTCCGATTGACTGAGTCGCCCGGGTACCCGTGTATCCAATAAACCCTCTT
GCAGTTGCATCCGACTTGTGGTCTCGCTGTTCCTTGGGAGGGTCTCCTCTGAGTGATTGACTACCCGTCA
GCGGGGGTCTTTCACATGCAGCATGTATCAAAATTAATTTGGTTTTTTTTCTTAAGTATTTACATTAAAT
GGCCATAGTTGCATTAATGAATCGGCCAACGCGCGGGGAGAGGCGGTTTGCGTATTGGGCGCTCTTCCGC
TTCCTCGCTCACTGACTCGCTGCGCTCGGTCGTTCGGCTGCGGCGAGCGGTATCAGCTCACTCAAAGGCG
GTAATACGGTTATCCACAGAATCAGGGGATAACGCAGGAAAGAACATGTGAGCAAAAGGCCAGCAAAAGG
CCAGGAACCGTAAAAAGGCCGCGTTGCTGGCGTTTTTCCATAGGCTCCGCCCCCCTGACGAGCATCACAA
AAATCGACGCTCAAGTCAGAGGTGGCGAAACCCGACAGGACTATAAAGATACCAGGCGTTTCCCCCTGGA
AGCTCCCTCGTGCGCTCTCCTGTTCCGACCCTGCCGCTTACCGGATACCTGTCCGCCTTTCTCCCTTCGG
GAAGCGTGGCGCTTTCTCATAGCTCACGCTGTAGGTATCTCAGTTCGGTGTAGGTCGTTCGCTCCAAGCT
GGGCTGTGTGCACGAACCCCCCGTTCAGCCCGACCGCTGCGCCTTATCCGGTAACTATCGTCTTGAGTCC
AACCCGGTAAGACACGACTTATCGCCACTGGCAGCAGCCACTGGTAACAGGATTAGCAGAGCGAGGTATG
TAGGCGGTGCTACAGAGTTCTTGAAGTGGTGGCCTAACTACGGCTACACTAGAAGAACAGTATTTGGTAT
CTGCGCTCTGCTGAAGCCAGTTACCTTCGGAAAAAGAGTTGGTAGCTCTTGATCCGGCAAACAAACCACC
GCTGGTAGCGGTGGTTTTTTTGTTTGCAAGCAGCAGATTACGCGCAGAAAAAAAGGATCTCAAGAAGATC
CTTTGATCTTTTCTACGGGGTCTGACGCTCAGTGGAACGAAAACTCACGTTAAGGGATTTTGGTCATGAG
ATTATCAAAAAGGATCTTCACCTAGATCCTTTTGCGGCCGGCCGCAAATCAATCTAAAGTATATATGAGT
AAACTTGGTCTGACAGTTACCAATGCTTAATCAGTGAGGCACCTATCTCAGCGATCTGTCTATTTCGTTC
ATCCATAGTTGCCTGACTCCCCGTCGTGTAGATAACTACGATACGGGAGGGCTTACCATCTGGCCCCAGT
GCTGCAATGATACCGCGAGACCCACGCTCACCGGCTCCAGATTTATCAGCAATAAACCAGCCAGCCGGAA
GGGCCGAGCGCAGAAGTGGTCCTGCAACTTTATCCGCCTCCATCCAGTCTATTAATTGTTGCCGGGAAGC
TAGAGTAAGTAGTTCGCCAGTTAATAGTTTGCGCAACGTTGTTGCCATTGCTACAGGCATCGTGGTGTCA
CGCTCGTCGTTTGGTATGGCTTCATTCAGCTCCGGTTCCCAACGATCAAGGCGAGTTACATGATCCCCCA
TGTTGTGCAAAAAAGCGGTTAGCTCCTTCGGTCCTCCGATCGTTGTCAGAAGTAAGTTGGCCGCAGTGTT
ATCACTCATGGTTATGGCAGCACTGCATAATTCTCTTACTGTCATGCCATCCGTAAGATGCTTTTCTGTG
ACTGGTGAGTACTCAACCAAGTCATTCTGAGAATAGTGTATGCGGCGACCGAGTTGCTCTTGCCCGGCGT
CAATACGGGATAATACCGCGCCACATAGCAGAACTTTAAAAGTGCTCATCATTGGAAAACGTTCTTCGGG
GCGAAAACTCTCAAGGATCTTACCGCTGTTGAGATCCAGTTCGATGTAACCCACTCGTGCACCCAACTGA
TCTTCAGCATCTTTTACTTTCACCAGCGTTTCTGGGTGAGCAAAAACAGGAAGGCAAAATGCCGCAAAAA
AGGGAATAAGGGCGACACGGAAATGTTGAATACTCATACTCTTCCTTTTTCAATATTATTGAAGCATTTA
TCAGGGTTATTGTCTCATGAGCGGATACATATTTGAATGTATTT
