>Addgene plasmid #110635 | pMXs_SFXN1 | depositor partial sequence | sequence record 208019 | Insert
ATGAGCGGTGAACTGCCTCCAAACATAAATATTAAGGAACCACGATGGGATCAATCTACGTTCATCGGAA
GGGCTAACCATTTCTTTACAGTGACAGACCCGAGGAATATTTTGTTGACCAACGAGCAATTGGAGTCTGC
AAGGAAAATCGTCCATGATTACCGACAAGGTATTGTGCCGCCAGGACTTACTGAAAACGAACTTTGGAGA
GCGAAATACATTTATGACTCTGCATTCCATCCAGACACTGGAGAAAAGATGATCCTGATTGGTCGCATGT
CAGCTCAAGTCCCCATGAATATGACTATAACTGGCTGTATGATGACATTTTACAGAACAACACCCGCTGT
TCTCTTTTGGCAATGGATAAATCAGAGCTTCAACGCCGTAGTAAACTACACAAACAGATCCGGCGACGCT
CCACTGACTGTCAACGAACTCGGAACTGCCTACGTGTCCGCCACGACTGGGGCCGTCGCCACCGCCCTGG
GACTTAATGCACTGACGAAGCATGTTAGCCCTCTCATAGGCCGGTTCGTTCCGTTCGCGGCCGTAGCAGC
CGCTAACTGTATCAACATACCTCTGATGAGACAGAGGGAACTGAAGGTCGGAATCCCAGTGACCGATGAG
AATGGCAATCGACTGGGCGAGAGTGCAAACGCAGCTAAACAGGCGATAACGCAAGTGGTAGTTAGTAGGA
TATTGATGGCGGCTCCCGGAATGGCGATACCCCCCTTCATTATGAACACCCTGGAGAAAAAGGCGTTTTT
GAAACGCTTCCCATGGATGTCTGCGCCAATACAGGTCGGGCTCGTAGGTTTCTGTTTGGTCTTTGCTACT
CCTCTGTGTTGCGCACTCTTCCCCCAAAAAAGCAGTATGTCAGTTACAAGCCTCGAGGCTGAGCTCCAAG
CTAAAATTCAGGAGTCTCACCCTGAATTGCGACGAGTTTACTTTAATAAGGGACTTTAA
